Addgene plasmid #35556: pcDNA Flag-RARalpha (T181A,S445A,S461A)
Depositing lab: Jonathan Kurie & Harish Srinivas. Depositing organization: University of Texas MD Anderson Cancer Center. Publication: c-Jun N-terminal kinase contributes to aberrant retinoid signaling in lung cancer cells by phosphorylating and inducing proteasomal degradation of retinoic acid receptor alpha. Srinivas H, Juroske DM, Kalyankrishna S, Cody DD, Price RE, Xu XC, Narayanan R, Weigel NL, Kurie JM. Mol Cell Biol. 2005 Feb;25(3):1054-69. 10.1128/MCB.25.3.1054-1069.2005 PubMed 15657432.
Backbone
  Vector backbone: pcDNA 6
  Vector type: Mammalian Expression
Growth in bacteria
  Bacterial resistance: Ampicillin, 100 μg/mL
  Growth temperature: 37°C
  Growth strain: DH5alpha
  Copy number: High Copy
Gene/Insert
  Gene/Insert name: RARalpha
  Species: H. sapiens (human)
  Insert size (bp): 1386
  Mutation: T181A, S445A, S461A
  Entrez Gene: RARA (a.k.a. NR1B1, RAR, RARalpha)
  Tag / fusion protein: His (N terminal on backbone); Flag (N terminal on backbone)
Terms and licenses: Academic/Nonprofit Terms; Industry Terms: Not Available to Industry
How to cite: pcDNA Flag-RARalpha (T181A,S445A,S461A) was a gift from Jonathan Kurie & Harish Srinivas (Addgene plasmid # 35556 ; http://n2t.net/addgene:35556 ; RRID:Addgene_35556)
