[The description below was written by a language model from this plasmid's Addgene catalogue record.]
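Description:
pcDNA Flag-RARalpha (T181A,S445A,S461A) is a mammalian expression plasmid built on a pcDNA 6 backbone. It carries a human retinoic acid receptor alpha (RARA, also known as NR1B1) coding insert of about 1.4 kb. It is maintained in E. coli as a high-copy plasmid under ampicillin selection. The record provides no feature table and does not name the promoter, polyadenylation signal, origin of replication or any mammalian selection marker. pcDNA-series vectors generally drive expression from a strong constitutive viral promoter, but the regulatory elements of this particular construct cannot be confirmed from the information given.

The receptor is expressed with two N-terminal tags supplied by the backbone, a His tag and a Flag epitope. These allow detection by immunoblotting, immunoprecipitation or affinity capture of the exogenous protein separately from endogenous RARalpha. The insert carries three alanine substitutions, at threonine 181, serine 445 and serine 461, each replacing a phosphorylatable residue with one that cannot be phosphorylated. The associated publication concerns c-Jun N-terminal kinase phosphorylating RARalpha and inducing its proteasomal degradation in lung cancer cells. In that context the triple mutant most plausibly serves as a phosphorylation-deficient form of the receptor, although the record does not explicitly say these residues are the kinase's target sites. Typical use would be transfection into mammalian cells alongside a wild-type counterpart, to compare how loss of these sites affects receptor stability, turnover and retinoid signalling.
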