>Addgene plasmid #35556 | pcDNA Flag-RARalpha (T181A,S445A,S461A) | addgene partial sequence | sequence record 44701 | BGH-rev 5'-TAGAAGGCACAGTCGAGG-3'
GTCACGGGGCGTGGGTGGCCGGGCTGCTTCTGTTGGAGCTGGGGCTGAGGCTGGGGGCACAGCTGCCTGG
CGGGGGGGCCAGGCCACCCCCGTCCCGCCCCCCACCCCCCGGCTGTCCGCTCAGAGTGTCCAGGCCCTCT
GAGTTCTCCAACATTTCCTGGATGAGAGGCGGCATGGAGCCCGGGATCTCCATCTTCAGCGTGATCACCC
GCTCAGCCCCCTTGGCGCTGATGCTTCGCAGGTCAGTAATCTTCATTAGCATCTTGGGGAACATGTGGGG
GCGGCTGGGCCTCCGCTTCCGCACGTAGACCTTTAGCGCCTCCAGCAGCGGCTCCTGCAGCATGTCCACC
CGGTCCGGCTGCTCCAGGTCCTGGCGGTCTCCGCAGATGAGGCAGATGGCGCTGAGCAGCCCCGTCTCCG
CATCATCCATCTCCAGGGGCAGCAGCTGGTTGGCGAAGGCAAAGACCAGGTCGGTGAGGGGGCCGAAGCC
AGCGTTGTGCATCTGGGTCCGGTTCAGGGTCAGCCCGTCCGAGAAGGTCATGGTGTCCTGCTCGGGCGTG
TACCGCGTGCAGATCCGCAGGATCAGGATGTCCAGGCAGGCAGCCTTGAGGAGGGTGATCTGGTCGGCGA
TGGTGAGGGTGG
