>Addgene plasmid #35556 | pcDNA Flag-RARalpha (T181A,S445A,S461A) | addgene partial sequence | sequence record 44994 | CMV-F 5'-CGCAAATGGGCGGTAGGCGTG-3'
TCTCTGGCTACTAGAGAACCCACTGCTTACTGGCTTATCGAAATTAATACGACTCACTATAGGGAGACCC
AAGCTGGCTAGCGTTTAAACTTAAGCTTACCATGGGGGGTTCTCATCATCATCATCATCATGGTATGGCT
AGCATGACTGGTGGACAGCAAATGGGTCGGGATCTGTACGACGATGACGATAAGGTACCAGGATCCGACT
ACAAAGACCATGACGGTGATTATAAAGATCATGACATCGATTACAAGGATGACGATGACAAGCTTGCGGC
CGCGAATTCAGCCAGCAACAGCAGCTCCTGCCCGACACCTGGGGGCGGGCACCTCAATGGGTACCCGGTG
CCTCCCTACGCCTTCTTCTTCCCCCCTATGCTGGGTGGACTCTCCCCGCCAGGCGCTCTGACCACTCTCC
AGCACCAGCTTCCAGTTAGTGGATATAGCACACCATCCCCAGCCACCATTGAGACCCAGAGCAGCAGTTC
TGAAGAGATAGTGCCCAGCCCTCCCTCGCCACCCCCTCTACCCCGCATCTACAAGCCTTGCTTTGTCTGT
CAGGACAAGTCCTCAGGCTACCACTATGGGGTCAGCGCCTGTGAGGGCTGCAAGGGCTTCTTCCGCCGCA
GCATCCAGAAGAACATGGTGTACACGTGTCACCGGGACAAGAACTGCATCATCAACAAGGTGACCCGGAA
CCGCTGCCAGTACTGCCGACTGCAGAAGTGCTTTGAAGTGGGCATGTCCAAGGAGTCTGTGAGAAACGAC
CGAAACAAGAAGAAGAAGGAGGTGCCCAAGCCCGAGTGCTCTGAGAGCTACACGCTGGCGCCGGA
